Addgene plasmid #117251: pCS2-BRAT
Purpose: mRNA synthesis
Depositing lab: Gerald Thomsen. Depositing organization: Stony Brook University. Publication: A vegetally localized T-box transcription factor in Xenopus eggs specifies mesoderm and endoderm and is essential for embryonic mesoderm formation. Horb ME, Thomsen GH. Development. 1997 May;124(9):1689-98. PubMed 9165117.
Backbone
  Vector backbone: pCS2+
  Vector type: Xenopus expression
Growth in bacteria
  Bacterial resistance: Ampicillin, 100 μg/mL
  Growth temperature: 37°C
  Growth strain: DH5alpha
  Copy number: High Copy
Gene/Insert
  Gene/Insert name: BRAT (alt names: VegT; vegt.L L homeolog)
  Species: X. laevis (frog)
  Entrez Gene: vegt-a (a.k.a. brat, tVegT, xombi, antipodean)
  Cloning method: Restriction Enzyme; 5′ cloning site Unknown (unknown if destroyed); 3′ cloning site Unknown (unknown if destroyed)
Terms and licenses: Academic/Nonprofit Terms; Industry Terms: Not Available to Industry
How to cite: pCS2-BRAT was a gift from Gerald Thomsen (Addgene plasmid # 117251 ; http://n2t.net/addgene:117251 ; RRID:Addgene_117251)
