[The description below was written by a language model from this plasmid's Addgene catalogue record and pLannotate feature annotations shown in this document.]
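Description:
pCS2-BRAT is a Xenopus expression plasmid built on the pCS2+ backbone and carrying the Xenopus laevis BRAT cDNA, better known as VegT (vegt.L, also called xombi or antipodean). VegT is a T-box transcription factor that binds promoter DNA directly and is required for both mesoderm and endoderm formation in the embryo. It acts with beta-catenin to switch on mesoderm-inducing genes. In the annotated sequence of about 6.8 kb, the vegt-a coding region sits shortly downstream of an SP6 promoter. Well over a kilobase of unannotated sequence follows it before the SV40 polyadenylation signal, which may be cDNA untranslated region, though the record does not say. The restriction sites used for cloning are not recorded.

The layout follows the usual pCS2+ logic. The simian cytomegalovirus IE94 enhancer/promoter lies at the end of the linear numbering, so on the circular plasmid it is immediately upstream of the SP6 promoter. It can therefore drive expression of the insert from injected or transfected DNA in vertebrate cells. The SP6 promoter allows in vitro transcription of sense RNA, which is the stated purpose of the plasmid (mRNA synthesis), most plausibly for microinjection into frog embryos to study germ-layer specification. T7 (annotated as a fragment) and T3 promoters lie in the opposite orientation on either side of the SV40 poly(A) signal. The T7 promoter could in principle yield antisense transcripts of the insert.

Propagation in E. coli relies on a high-copy ColE1/pUC-type origin and the β-lactamase gene for ampicillin selection. An f1 origin is also present, along with remnants of the lac promoter/operator, lacI and lacZα inherited from the parental cloning vector.
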