Features (pLannotate 1.2.2; 15 found; start..end, strand, type, name):
     35..53      +  promoter       SP6 promoter: promoter for bacteriophage SP6 RNA polymerase
    213..1577    +  CDS            vegt-a: VEGTA_XENLA - Also known as apod, brat, vegt. Experimental evidence at protein level: Swiss-Prot protein existence level 1. Transcription factor required for both mesoderm and endoderm formation in the embryo; signaling determinants and concentration levels may determine which germ layer is formed. Acts together with beta-catenin to activate genes that are responsible for mesoderm induction including wnt-8, eomes t/bra, siamois, mix1 and sox17. Directly binds to promoter DNA. Patterns the mesoderm along the dorsoventral and posterior axis. Activates siamois gene transcription when alone or in
   2861..2878    -  promoter       T7 promoter (fragment): promoter for bacteriophage T7 RNA polymerase
   2883..3017    -  polyA_signal   SV40 poly(A) signal: SV40 polyadenylation signal
   3130..3148    -  promoter       T3 promoter: promoter for bacteriophage T3 RNA polymerase
   3193..3209    -  protein_bind   lac operator: The lac repressor binds to the lac operator to inhibit transcription in E. coli. This inhibition can be relieved by adding lactose or isopropyl-β-D-thiogalactopyranoside (IPTG). lac repressor encoded by lacI
   3217..3247    -  promoter       lac promoter: promoter for the E. coli lac operon
   3262..3283    -  protein_bind   CAP binding site: CAP binding activates transcription in the presence of cAMP. E. coli catabolite activator protein
   3296..3388    -  CDS            lacI (fragment): lac repressor; lacI; The lac repressor binds to the lac operator to inhibit transcription in E. coli. This inhibition can be relieved by adding lactose or isopropyl-β-D-thiogalactopyranoside (IPTG).
   3571..4159    -  rep_origin     ori: high-copy-number ColE1/pMB1/pBR322/pUC origin of replication
   4330..5190    -  CDS            AmpR: β-lactamase; bla; confers resistance to ampicillin, carbenicillin, and related antibiotics
   5191..5295    -  promoter       AmpR promoter: bla
   5348..5776    -  rep_origin     f1 ori (sequence partly withheld): f1 bacteriophage origin of replication; arrow indicates direction of (+) strand synthesis
   5781..5847    -  CDS            lacZα (fragment): LacZα fragment of β-galactosidase; lacZ fragment
   5854..6831    +  promoter       CMV IE94 promoter: enhancer/promoter region of simian cytomegalovirus major immediate early transcription unit IE94
>Addgene plasmid #117251 | pCS2-BRAT | addgene full sequence | sequence record 249010 | Addgene NGS Result
CGCCATTCTGCCTGGGGACGTCGGAGCAAGCTTGATTTAGGTGACACTATAGAATACAAGCTACTTGTTC
TTTTTGCAGGATCCCATCGATTCGAATTCAAGGTCGACACTAGTGGATCCAAAGAATTCGGCACGAGCAC
CTGCAGCAGAGTTTTTATATTGAGCATTCACCTGCAGGGGCCCATGTGATAGCCTATAGCTACAGTGCTG
GAATGAGAAACTGCTGTCGGGAATGCGGCCTCTCTGCGGGGCATCTGGAACCAGAGGCTTCTTCTAACTG
TGCATCAGATGTAAAGTCTTCCCCAGACATGGACAGTGTCTCCAGCCAAGACTCCCTCTACCTGCCCAAC
ACTGTTGGTGCCTCCCTGGAAGACCAAGATCTATGGTCCCAGTTCCACCAGGAGGGGACAGAGATGATCA
TCACCAAATCTGGAAGGAGGATGTTTCCTCAGTGTAAGATCCGTCTCTTCGGTCTTCATCCTTATGCCAA
GTACATGCTGCTGGTGGACTTTGTTCCTCTGGACAACTTTAGGTATAAGTGGAATAAGAACCAGTGGGAA
GCAGCAGGTAAAGCAGAACCTCACCCACCCTGCAGGACGTATGTCCACCCAGATTCACCTGCTCCTGGTG
CCCACTGGATGAAGGATCCGATCTGCTTTCAGAAGCTCAAACTCACCAACAACACATTGGATCAACAAGG
CCATATTATCTTGCATTCAATGCATCGCTACAAGCCCAGGTTCCATGTAGTTCAGTCTGATGACATGTAC
AATTCTCCATGGGGATTGGTACAAGTGTTTAGCTTCCCAGAGACAGAGTTTACTTCAGTGACTGCCTACC
AGAATGAAAAGATTACTAAACTGAAAATTAATCACAACCCATTTGCTAAAGGATTCCGGGAGCAGGAAAG
GAGTCACAAGAGGGATGATGTTTTAAAGATTCTACAACAAAGTCCCAGTAAAAGGCAGAAGAGGAAGAAG
TGGGAGGACAGTCCTGAGGCTGATATTTCAGATTTCCCCAAGGCTATATGTGTGAAGGAGGAATCCATTA
TGGACCCAGCAGGAGTTTATCAGAACTGGGTTTCAGATCACGAGGCTAACCAAGGCTTGACACCCCACTC
CCCTGAGTCTGAGGGTGCCAATCAGGAGCAGCAAGTCCCCACATCTTCCTCTAACTTCTACAACAAGAGC
CATTATCGAAGGAGTTCCCAACATCTCTCCTCGCCATTTGAATTGGGAGAGCCCTCTAGCAGACGTCTTA
CCCCTGACATTGCTACAGTGCCGGATTCCGATCCAGATTCTTTAGCAGTGTTTCATGTCATTCCAACACA
GAATTCTGCTCCAGAACGCACATGTTCTATGAACTTTTCCATGGAAGCTCCAATGAAACAGCCCCTCCGG
GGTGCCATGTACAGCCCTTATGGAGCAGATCAGTGGTTGGTTCCAGCTCAAGGTCAATATCGACCTGTGG
GCTATACTGCATACCCAACAGACTTAAGCACACAAGGAGCAGTAGCTCACCCACATAGTGCGATGTCAGA
CTGGAGCCAATACTCTCTCTTCCCCTACAGCTGTTGGTAAATGGGTTAAGGGAAATGTGTATCCACAGTC
CTTACCCATCCATGCCAATACCTCAGTCCTGATTTCTTGTTGGGGGGGGGGGGGAGCGGGCTGTGTGGTT
TTGCATCTCTGAGGCAAAACCTCAGGACCTCCTTAAAAACCCTGCATTGGGAGGTTGCATGGAGAGGTTT
GATTACAATATTTGTTGGACTAAAAGGTGTCACTTTATCAGCACAAACAGTAGGTTGCCCCTGTGCTTGT
GATCAGGGGAATCTCTACCTGTACTTGAACTAAATGTATTTATTTTAAAGATTAGCAAGTAAATGTGAGA
AACCGTGGGGGGGTGCGTTAAAGCAGATCTCCAGAAGAGAACCCGGGAAAGCAGTTATGGATTTATAGAA
CAAAGTAATGGGGCCATGAACAGAAGCAGTTTTCTCTTGACTTTAAGTGGTGGTACAGCCATCTAACTCT
CCATTTTCTTAATGTCCCCAATTATTGCCTTTCACTCAATTATACTATGGTCTGTTTTGTTTTTTGTTTT
TTTAAACTATAATTTTGATTACAGTTTTGCACCTTACATTTTCCAGGGTGGTGGTTTGCAGCACTAATCT
GTGACAGTGTGTACAGCAGGTGTTTGTGCTTTTGTGCACTGCTCGGGAAATGTGTGTGTATTTGGGGGGA
GTGTGTGTTCACTAAAGATTGTACTGCTGACTATGAGACTAACGCTGTGCAATATTCACAGGGATAGGCA
AAATTTGGTGTTCCATCTAAAGCAAAGCTACAGCTTCCAGTATTGCCTCTAGATGAGAGCACTACTTCTG
CAATAGCAGGGTCACCAAAGGCTGCCTAACTCTGCATATTTTCACATTAGCATAACCTCTGGCAATGATT
GGGACAATTGACTCCAAAAGTGGGGTAAACATGTAACAAATATTAATCCTTGCATTCTGTGATTAGTTAA
ATAAACATGGGATGGTTTGTTTGCTCTTTGTTCTACAGATTCAGTAGCAGCTCAGCAGTTAAAGGGTTTG
TGTAATTGCTTGTAAAGCTAGGTTTTGTGGGAGGGCTGCAGGCAGAACAGTATGTATTCTGTATAGAACA
CATCTGTAAATAGATTTTATTTAAGAATTGTTTTTGACTATGAAATGTGTTTTAATGTGACTTTTATTTA
ATGGCATGAACTGAGGAAGGAAACAATGAAGTGTCATTTGTTTTGTCTCCATCTGGTTATACACCTTCAA
TAAATGTTTTCCTTATTTCAAAAAAAAAAAAAAAAAACTCGACCTCTCGAGCCTCTAGAACTATAGTGAG
TCGTATTACGTAGATCCAGACATGATAAGATACATTGATGAGTTTGGACAAACCACAACTAGAATGCAGT
GAAAAAAATGCTTTATTTGTGAAATTTGTGATGCTATTGCTTTATTTGTAACCATTATAAGCTGCAATAA
ACAAGTTAACAACAACAATTGCATTCATTTTATGTTTCAGGTTCAGGGGGAGGTGTGGGAGGTTTTTTAA
TTCGCGGCCGCGGCGCCAATGCATTGGGCCCGGTACCCAGCTTTTGTTCCCTTTAGTGAGGGTTAATTGC
GCGCTTGGCGTAATCATGGTCATAGCTGTTTCCTGTGTGAAATTGTTATCCGCTCACAATTCCACACAAC
ATACGAGCCGGGAGCATAAAGTGTAAAGCCTGGGGTGCCTAATGAGTGAGCTAACTCACATTAATTGCGT
TGCGCTCACTGCCCGCTTTCCAGTCGGGAAACCTGTCGTGCCAGCTGCATTAATGAATCGGCCAACGCGC
GGGGAGAGGCGGTTTGCGTATTGGGCGCTCTTCCGCTTCCTCGCTCACTGACTCGCTGCGCTCGGTCGTT
CGGCTGCGGCGAGCGGTATCAGCTCACTCAAAGGCGGTAATACGGTTATCCACAGAATCAGGGGATAACG
CAGGAAAGAACATGTGAGCAAAAGGCCAGCAAAAGGCCAGGAACCGTAAAAAGGCCGCGTTGCTGGCGTT
TTTCCATAGGCTCCGCCCCCCTGACGAGCATCACAAAAATCGACGCTCAAGTCAGAGGTGGCGAAACCCG
ACAGGACTATAAAGATACCAGGCGTTTCCCCCTGGAAGCTCCCTCGTGCGCTCTCCTGTTCCGACCCTGC
CGCTTACCGGATACCTGTCCGCCTTTCTCCCTTCGGGAAGCGTGGCGCTTTCTCATAGCTCACGCTGTAG
GTATCTCAGTTCGGTGTAGGTCGTTCGCTCCAAGCTGGGCTGTGTGCACGAACCCCCCGTTCAGCCCGAC
CGCTGCGCCTTATCCGGTAACTATCGTCTTGAGTCCAACCCGGTAAGACACGACTTATCGCCACTGGCAG
CAGCCACTGGTAACAGGATTAGCAGAGCGAGGTATGTAGGCGGTGCTACAGAGTTCTTGAAGTGGTGGCC
TAACTACGGCTACACTAGAAGAACAGTATTTGGTATCTGCGCTCTGCTGAAGCCAGTTACCTTCGGAAAA
AGAGTTGGTAGCTCTTGATCCGGCAAACAAACCACCGCTGGTAGCGGTGGTTTTTTTGTTTGCAAGCAGC
AGATTACGCGCAGAAAAAAAGGATCTCAAGAAGATCCTTTGATCTTTTCTACGGGGTCTGACGCTCAGTG
GAACGAAAACTCACGTTAAGGGATTTTGGTCATGAGATTATCAAAAAGGATCTTCACCTAGATCCTTTTA
AATTAAAAATGAAGTTTTAAATCAATCTAAAGTATATATGAGTAAACTTGGTCTGACAGTTACCAATGCT
TAATCAGTGAGGCACCTATCTCAGCGATCTGTCTATTTCGTTCATCCATAGTTGCCTGACTCCCCGTCGT
GTAGATAACTACGATACGGGAGGGCTTACCATCTGGCCCCAGTGCTGCAATGATACCGCGAGACCCACGC
TCACCGGCTCCAGATTTATCAGCAATAAACCAGCCAGCCGGAAGGGCCGAGCGCAGAAGTGGTCCTGCAA
CTTTATCCGCCTCCATCCAGTCTATTAATTGTTGCCGGGAAGCTAGAGTAAGTAGTTCGCCAGTTAATAG
TTTGCGCAACGTTGTTGCCATTGCTACAGGCATCGTGGTGTCACGCTCGTCGTTTGGTATGGCTTCATTC
AGCTCCGGTTCCCAACGATCAAGGCGAGTTACATGATCCCCCATGTTGTGCAAAAAAGCGGTTAGCTCCT
TCGGTCCTCCGATCGTTGTCAGAAGTAAGTTGGCCGCAGTGTTATCACTCATGGTTATGGCAGCACTGCA
TAATTCTCTTACTGTCATGCCATCCGTAAGATGCTTTTCTGTGACTGGTGAGTACTCAACCAAGTCATTC
TGAGAATAGTGTATGCGGCGACCGAGTTGCTCTTGCCCGGCGTCAATACGGGATAATACCGCGCCACATA
GCAGAACTTTAAAAGTGCTCATCATTGGAAAACGTTCTTCGGGGCGAAAACTCTCAAGGATCTTACCGCT
GTTGAGATCCAGTTCGATGTAACCCACTCGTGCACCCAACTGATCTTCAGCATCTTTTACTTTCACCAGC
GTTTCTGGGTGAGCAAAAACAGGAAGGCAAAATGCCGCAAAAAAGGGAATAAGGGCGACACGGAAATGTT
GAATACTCATACTCTTCCTTTTTCAATATTATTGAAGCATTTATCAGGGTTATTGTCTCATGAGCGGATA
CATATTTGAATGTATTTAGAAAAATAAACAAATAGGGGTTCCGCGCACATTTCCCCGAAAAGTGCCACCT
AAATTGTAAGCGTTAATATTTTGTTAAAATTCGCGTTAAATTTTTGTTAAATCAGCTCATTTTTTAACCA
ATAGGCCGAAATCGGCAAAATCCCTTATAAATCAAAAGAATAGACCGAGATAGGGT
[37 nt withheld, positions 5447-5483]
AAAGAACGTGGACTCCAACGTCAAAGG
[49 nt withheld, positions 5511-5559]
T
[91 nt withheld, positions 5561-5651]
G
[124 nt withheld, positions 5653-5776]
CCCATTCGCCATTCAGGCTGCGCAACTGTTGGGAAGGGCGATCGGTGCGGGCCTCTTCGCTATTACGCCA
GTCGACCGCCAATTCAATATGGCGTATATGGACTCATGCCAATTCAATATGGTGGATCTGGACCTGTGCC
AATTCAATATGGCGTATATGGACTCGTGCCAATTCAATATGGTGGATCTGGACCCCAGCCAATTCAATAT
GGCGGACTTGGCACCATGCCAATTCAATATGGCGGACCTGGCACTGTGCCAACTGGGGAGGGGTCTACTT
GGCACGGTGCCAAGTTTGAGGAGGGGTCTTGGCCCTGTGCCAAGTCCGCCATATTGAATTGGCATGGTGC
CAATAATGGCGGCCATATTGGCTATATGCCAGGATCAATATATAGGCAATATCCAATATGGCCCTATGCC
AATATGGCTATTGGCCAGGTTCAATACTATGTATTGGCCCTATGCCATATAGTATTCCATATATGGGTTT
TCCTATTGACGTAGATAGCCCCTCCCAATGGGCGGTCCCATATACCATATATGGGGCTTCCTAATACCGC
CCATAGCCACTCCCCCATTGACGTCAATGGTCTCTATATATGGTCTTTCCTATTGACGTCATATGGGCGG
TCCTATTGACGTATATGGCGCCTCCCCCATTGACGTCAATTACGGTAAATGGCCCGCCTGGCTCAATGCC
CATTGACGTCAATAGGACCACCCACCATTGACGTCAATGGGATGGCTCATTGCCCATTCATATCCGTTCT
CACGCCCCCTATTGACGTCAATGACGGTAAATGGCCCACTTGGCAGTACATCAATATCTATTAATAGTAA
CTTGGCAAGTACATTACTATTGGAAGTACGCCAGGGTACATTGGCAGTACTCCCATTGACGTCAATGGCG
GTAAATGGCCCGCGATGGCTGCCAAGTACATCCCCATTGACGTCAATGGGGAGGGGCAATGACGCAAATG
GGCGTTCCATTGACGTAAATGGGCGGTAGGCGTGCCTAATGGGAGGTCTATATAAGCAATGCTCGTTTAG
GGAAC
